Addgene plasmid #147517: pCIneo-lambdaN-HA-HsTNRC6A-M2WA-CIM1-2mut-siRNAres_S
Purpose: Insect Expression of HsTNRC6A-M2WA-CIM1-2mut-siRNAres
Depositing lab: Elisa Izaurralde. Depositing organization: Max Planck Institute for Developmental Biology. Publication: The interactions of GW182 proteins with PABP and deadenylases are required for both translational repression and degradation of miRNA targets. Huntzinger E, Kuzuoglu-Ozturk D, Braun JE, Eulalio A, Wohlbold L, Izaurralde E. Nucleic Acids Res. 2013 Jan;41(2):978-94. doi: 10.1093/nar/gks1078. Epub 2012 Nov 21. PubMed 23172285.
Backbone
  Vector backbone: Unknown
  Vector type: Insect Expression
Growth in bacteria
  Bacterial resistance: Ampicillin, 100 μg/mL
  Growth temperature: 37°C
  Growth strain: DH5alpha
  Copy number: High Copy
Gene/Insert
  Gene/Insert name: HsTNRC6A-M2WA-CIM1-2mut-siRNAres
  Species: H. sapiens (human)
  Mutation: one non silent mutation K1578E compared to the sequence of isoform2 given by Uniprot: Q8NDV7-2.
  Entrez Gene: TNRC6A (a.k.a. CAGH26, FAME6, GW1, GW182, TNRC6)
  Cloning method: Unknown
Terms and licenses: Academic/Nonprofit Terms; Industry Terms: Not Available to Industry
Depositor comments: Plasmids from this collection were made available to the research community and donated after the lab closed. Please note that the sequence provided by the depositing laboratory may be theoretical/predicted or based on Sanger sequencing results. There may be discrepancies between sequencing results obtained by Addgene and the depositor sequence. If an Addgene verified sequence is not available, please contact before placing your order to request that our lab fully sequence the plasmid.
How to cite: pCIneo-lambdaN-HA-HsTNRC6A-M2WA-CIM1-2mut-siRNAres_S was a gift from Elisa Izaurralde (Addgene plasmid # 147517 ; http://n2t.net/addgene:147517 ; RRID:Addgene_147517)
