[The description below was written by a language model from this plasmid's Addgene catalogue record and pLannotate feature annotations shown in this document.]
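Description:
pCIneo-lambdaN-HA-HsTNRC6A-M2WA-CIM1-2mut-siRNAres_S is a 10.7 kb expression plasmid carrying a mutant form of human TNRC6A (GW182), the scaffold protein that links Argonaute-bound miRNA targets to the CCR4-NOT and PAN deadenylase complexes. The catalogue lists the backbone as unknown and the vector type and purpose as insect expression. However, the name and the annotated features point to a pCI-neo-type mammalian expression vector: a CMV immediate-early enhancer and promoter followed by a chimeric β-globin/immunoglobulin intron, a T7 promoter upstream of the insert, and an SV40 polyadenylation signal downstream. This discrepancy should be kept in mind. The plasmid is propagated in E. coli through a high-copy ColE1/pUC-type origin with ampicillin resistance, and it also carries an f1 origin. An SV40 promoter-driven neo cassette with a synthetic poly(A) signal allows G418 selection in transfected eukaryotic cells.

The TNRC6A open reading frame is annotated as a roughly 5.2 kb coding fragment. Compared with UniProt isoform 2, the record notes one non-silent change, K1578E. The plasmid name indicates an N-terminal lambdaN peptide and HA tag, although neither is annotated separately in the feature table. LambdaN fusions are generally used to tether a protein to reporter mRNAs bearing BoxB hairpins, and HA permits immunodetection. The name also suggests tryptophan-to-alanine substitutions in a motif called M2, mutations in the CIM-1 and CIM-2 motifs, and silent changes conferring siRNA resistance, but the record does not define these alterations. The associated study addressed how GW182 interactions with PABP and deadenylases contribute to translational repression and degradation of miRNA targets. An siRNA-resistant mutant of this kind would fit tethering or knockdown-complementation assays.
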