Features (pLannotate 1.2.2; 19 found; start..end, strand, type, name):
    140..517     +  enhancer       CMV enhancer: human cytomegalovirus immediate early enhancer
    518..729     +  promoter       CMV promoter: human cytomegalovirus (CMV) immediate early promoter
    890..1022    +  intron         chimeric intron: chimera between introns from human β-globin and immunoglobulin heavy chain genes
   1067..1085    +  promoter       T7 promoter: promoter for bacteriophage T7 RNA polymerase
   1128..6332    +  CDS            TNRC6A (fragment): TNR6A_HUMAN - Also known as CAGH26, KIAA1460, TNRC6. Experimental evidence at protein level: Swiss-Prot protein existence level 1. Plays a role in RNA-mediated gene silencing by both micro- RNAs (miRNAs) and short interfering RNAs (siRNAs). Required for miRNA- dependent repression of translation and for siRNA-dependent endonucleolytic cleavage of complementary mRNAs by argonaute family proteins. As a scaffolding protein, associates with argonaute proteins bound to partially complementary mRNAs, and can simultaneously recruit CCR4-NOT and PAN deadenylase complexes. From Homo sapiens (Human).
   6347..6364    -  promoter       T3 promoter (fragment): promoter for bacteriophage T3 RNA polymerase
   6373..6502    -  polyA_signal   SV40 poly(A) signal: SV40 polyadenylation signal
   6522..6590    -  CDS            large T antigen (fragment): large T antigen from SV40 (simian virus 40)
   6614..6681    +  CDS            lacZα (fragment): LacZα fragment of β-galactosidase; lacZ fragment
   6685..7113    +  rep_origin     f1 ori (sequence partly withheld): f1 bacteriophage origin of replication; arrow indicates direction of (+) strand synthesis
   7141..7192    -  misc_feature   bom (fragment): basis of mobility region from pBR322
   7257..7614    +  promoter       SV40 promoter: SV40 enhancer and early promoter
   7665..8456    +  CDS            neo: KKA2_KLEPN - Also known as kan, nptII. Experimental evidence at protein level: Swiss-Prot protein existence level 1. Resistance to kanamycin, neomycin, paromomycin, ribostamycin, butirosin and gentamicin B. From Klebsiella pneumoniae.
   8523..8571    +  polyA_signal   poly(A) signal: synthetic polyadenylation signal
   8591..8645    -  misc_feature   bom (fragment): basis of mobility region from pBR322
   8747..8782    -  CDS            rop (fragment): Rop protein, which maintains plasmids at low copy number; rop
   8877..8981    +  promoter       AmpR promoter: bla
   8982..9842    +  CDS            AmpR: β-lactamase; bla; confers resistance to ampicillin, carbenicillin, and related antibiotics
  10013..10601   +  rep_origin     ori: high-copy-number ColE1/pMB1/pBR322/pUC origin of replication
>Addgene plasmid #147517 | pCIneo-lambdaN-HA-HsTNRC6A-M2WA-CIM1-2mut-siRNAres_S | depositor full sequence | sequence record 289964 | Full Sequence
TCAATATTGGCCATTAGCCATATTATTCATTGGTTATATAGCATAAATCAATATTGGCTATTGGCCATTG
CATACGTTGTATCTATATCATAATATGTACATTTATATTGGCTCATGTCCAATATGACCGCCATGTTGGC
ATTGATTATTGACTAGTTATTAATAGTAATCAATTACGGGGTCATTAGTTCATAGCCCATATATGGAGTT
CCGCGTTACATAACTTACGGTAAATGGCCCGCCTGGCTGACCGCCCAACGACCCCCGCCCATTGACGTCA
ATAATGACGTATGTTCCCATAGTAACGCCAATAGGGACTTTCCATTGACGTCAATGGGTGGAGTATTTAC
GGTAAACTGCCCACTTGGCAGTACATCAAGTGTATCATATGCCAAGTCCGCCCCCTATTGACGTCAATGA
CGGTAAATGGCCCGCCTGGCATTATGCCCAGTACATGACCTTACGGGACTTTCCTACTTGGCAGTACATC
TACGTATTAGTCATCGCTATTACCATGGTGATGCGGTTTTGGCAGTACACCAATGGGCGTGGATAGCGGT
TTGACTCACGGGGATTTCCAAGTCTCCACCCCATTGACGTCAATGGGAGTTTGTTTTGGCACCAAAATCA
ACGGGACTTTCCAAAATGTCGTAACAACTGCGATCGCCCGCCCCGTTGACGCAAATGGGCGGTAGGCGTG
TACGGTGGGAGGTCTATATAAGCAGAGCTCGTTTAGTGAACCGTCAGATCACTAGAAGCTTTATTGCGGT
AGTTTATCACAGTTAAATTGCTAACGCAGTCAGTGCTTCTGACACAACAGTCTCGAACTTAAGCTGCAGT
GACTCTCTTAAGGTAGCCTTGCAGAAGTTGGTCGTGAGGCACTGGGCAGGTAAGTATCAAGGTTACAAGA
CAGGTTTAAGGAGACCAATAGAAACTGGGCTTGTCGAGACAGAGAAGACTCTTGCGTTTCTGATAGGCAC
CTATTGGTCTTACTGACATCCACTTTGCCTTTCTCTCCACAGGTGTCCACTCCCAGTTCAATTACAGCTC
TTAAGGCTAGAGTACTTAATACGACTCACTATAGGCTAGCCACCATGGACGCACAAACACGACGACGTGA
GCGTCGCGCTGAGAAACAAGCTCAATGGAAAGCTGCAAACCCACCGCTCGAGATGGCTTACCCATACGAT
GTTCCAGATTACGCTATGGATGCTGATTCTGCCTCCAGTTCTGAATCAGAGAGAAACATCACTATCATGG
CTTCAGGGAACACAGGTGGTGAAAAAGATGGCCTTCGGAATAGCACTGGACTTGGTTCCCAAAACAAGTT
TGTAGTTGGTAGCAGCAGCAATAATGTGGGCCATGGAAGTAGTACTGGGCCATGGGGTTTTTCCCATGGA
GCCATAATAAGCACATGTCAGGTCTCTGTGGATGCTCCTGAAAGCAAATCTGAAAGTAGCAACAATAGAA
TGAATGCTTGGGGCACTGTAAGTTCTTCATCAAATGGAGGGTTAAATCCAAGCACTTTGAATTCAGCTAG
CAACCATGGTGCCTGGCCAGTATTAGAGAACAATGGACTTGCCCTAAAAGGGCCTGTAGGGAGTGGTAGT
TCTGGCATTAATATTCAGTGCAGTACTATAGGCCAGATGCCTAACAATCAGAGTATTAACTCTAAAGTGA
GTGGTGGTTCTACCCATGGTACCTGGGGAAGCCTTCAGGAAACTTGTGAATCTGAAGTAAGTGGTACACA
GAAGGTTTCATTCAGTGGTCAACCTCAAAATATTACCACTGAAATGACTGGACCAAATAACACTACTAAC
TTTATGACCTCTAGTTTACCAAACTCCGGTTCAGTGCAGAATAATGAGCTGCCTAGTAGTAACACAGGGG
CCTGGCGTGTGAGCACAATGAATCATCCTCAGATGCAGGCTCCATCAGGTATGAATGGCACTTCCCTTTC
TCACCTTAGCAATGGAGAGTCAAAAAGTGGAGGCTCTTATGGTACTACATGGGGTGCCTATGGTTCTAAT
TACTCTGGAGACAAATGTTCAGGCCCTAATGGCCAAGCTAATGGTGACACTGTGAATGCAACTCTAATGC
AGCCTGGCGTAAATGGTCCTATGGGCACTAACTTTCAAGTTAACACAAACAAAGGAGGTGGTGTGTGGGA
ATCTGGTGCAGCAAACTCCCAGAGTACATCATGGGGAAGTGGAAATGGCGCAAATTCTGGAGGAAGTCGA
AGAGGATGGGGAACCCCTGCACAAAACACTGGCACTAATTTACCCAGCGTTGAGTGGAACAAACTGCCTA
GCAATCAGCATTCCAATGATAGTGCAAATGGCAATGGTAAGACGTTTACAAATGGATGGAAATCTACTGA
GGAAGAGGATCAGGGTTCTGCCACATCTCAGACAAATGAGCAAAGCAGTGTGTGGGCCAAAACAGGAGGT
ACAGTGGAGAGCGATGGTAGTACAGAAAGCACTGGACGCCTTGAGGAAAAAGGAACTGGGGAAAGTCAGA
GTAGAGACAGAAGAAAAATTGATCAGCACACATTACTCCAAAGCATTGTAAACAGAACTGACTTAGATCC
ACGTGTCCTGTCCAACTCTGGTTGGGGACAGACTCCTATTAAGCAGAATACTGCCTGGGATACAGAAACA
TCACCTAGAGGGGAACGAAAGACTGACAATGGGACAGAGGCCTGGGGAAGCTCTGCAACACAGACTTTTA
ACTCAGGGGCATGTATAGATAAGACTAGCCCTAATGGTAATGATACCTCATCTGTATCAGGGTGGGGCGA
TCCCAAACCTGCTCTGAGGTGGGGAGATTCCAAAGGCTCAAACTGCCAGGGGGGGTGGGAAGATGATTCT
GCTGCTACAGGAATGGTCAAGAGCAATCAGTGGGGGAATTGCAAAGAGGAGAAGGCTGCATGGAATGACT
CGCAAAAGAATAAACAGGGATGGGGTGATGGACAAAAATCAAGCCAAGGGTGGTCTGTTTCTGCCAGTGA
TAACTGGGGAGAAACTTCAAGGAATAACCATTGGGGTGAGGCCAATAAGAAATCCAGCTCAGGAGGTAGT
GACAGTGACAGGTCCGTTTCCGGTTGGAACGAACTTGGTAAAACTAGTTCTTTCACTTGGGGAAACAACA
TAAATCCAAATAATTCATCAGGATGGGATGAATCTTCTAAACCTACTCCTTCCCAGGGATGGGGAGACCC
TCCAAAGTCTAATCAGTCTCTAGGTTGGGGAGATTCGTCAAAGCCAGTCAGCTCTCCAGACTGGAACAAG
CAACAAGACATTGTTGGATCTTGGGGAATCCCACCAGCTACAGGCAAACCTCCTGGTACAGGCTGGCTGG
GGGGACCTATACCAGCCCCAGCAAAAGAAGAAGAACCCACAGGCTGGGAGGAACCATCCCCAGAATCTAT
ACGTCGCAAAATGGAGATTGATGATGGAACTTCAGCTTGGGGAGATCCAAGCAAATACAACTACAAAAAT
GTGAACATGTGGAACAAAAACGTCCCAAATGGCAACAGCCGTTCAGACCAGCAAGCACAGGTACATCAGC
TGCTAACGCCTGCAAGTGCCATCTCAAACAAAGAGGCAAGCAGTGGCTCTGGCTGGGGTGAGCCCTGGGG
GGAGCCTTCTACTCCAGCCACAACTGTGGATAATGGTACTTCAGCATGGGGTAAGCCCATAGACAGTGGT
CCCAGCTGGGGGGAACCCATTGCTGCGGCATCCAGCACATCCACGTGGGGCTCCAGCTCTGTTGGTCCAC
AAGCATTAAGCAAATCTGGGCCAAAATCTATGCAAGATGGCTGGTGTGGTGATGATATGCCATTGCCTGG
AAATCGCCCCACTGGCTGGGAAGAGGAAGAGGATGTGGAGATTGGAATGTGGAATAGTAATTCATCTCAA
GAGCTTAACTCATCTTTAAATTGGCCACCATATACAAAGAAAATGTCATCGAAGGGTCTGAGTGGCAAAA
AAAGGAGAAGGGAAAGGGGAATGATGAAAGGTGGAAACAAACAAGAAGAAGCGTGGATAAATCCATTTGT
TAAACAGTTTTCAAACATCAGTTTTTCGAGAGACTCACCAGAGGAAAATGTACAAAGCAATAAGATGGAC
CTTTCTGGAGGAATGTTACAAGACAAACGAATGGAGATAGATAAACATAGCCTAAATATTGGTGATTACA
ATCGAACGGTCGGGAAAGGCCCTGGTTCTCGGCCTCAGATTTCCAAAGAGTCTTCCATGGAGCGCAATCC
TTATTTTGATAAGGATGGCATTGTAGCAGATGAATCCCAAAACATGCAGTTTATGTCCAGTCAAAGCATG
AAGCTTCCCCCTTCAAATAGTGCACTACCTAACCAGGCCCTTGGCTCCATAGCAGGGCTGGGTATGCAAA
ACTTGAATTCTGTTAGACAGAATGGCAATCCCAGTATGTTTGGTGTTGGAAACACAGCAGCACAACCCCG
GGGCATGCAGCAGCCTCCAGCACAACCTCTTAGTTCATCTCAACCCAACCTGCGGGCCCAGGTGCCTCCT
CCATTACTCTCCCCTCAGGTTCCAGTTTCATTGCTGAAGTATGCACCAAACAACGGTGGCCTGAATCCAC
TCTTTGGCCCTCAACAGGTAGCCATGCTGAACCAGCTATCCCAGCTAAACCAGCTTTCTCAGATCTCCCA
GTTACAGCGATTGTTAGCGCAGCAGCAAAGGGCGCAGAGTCAGAGAAGCGTGCCTTCTGGGAACCGGCCG
CAGCAAGACCAGCAGGGTCGACCTCTTAGTGTGCAGCAGCAAATGATGCAACAATCTCGTCAACTTGATC
CAAACCTGTTGGTGAAGCAGCAGACTCCACCATCTCAGCAGCAGCCACTCCATCAGCCAGCCATGAAGTC
TTTCCTTGACAATGTCATGCCCCACACTACACCTGAGCTGCAAAAAGGGCCATCACCAATAAATGCTTTC
AGCAACTTCCCTATAGGCTTGAACTCAAACTTGAATGTAAATATGGATATGAACAGTATTAAAGAGCCAG
CTGCTGCTGCTAGGGCTGCTACGACAGTGGACAGCATTTCTGTGAACACATCTTTGGATCAAAACTCCAG
CAAACATGGTGCTATTTCAAGTGGTTTCAGGCTGGAAGAGTCTCCATTTGTTCCCTATGACTTTATGAAC
AGCAGTACTTCACCAGCCAGTCCTCCAGGTTCAATAGGAGATGGCTGGCCACGTGCCAAATCGCCTAACG
GCTCTAGCAGTGTTAATTGGCCACCAGAATTTCGTCCTGGTGAGCCATGGAAAGGTTATCCAAACATTGA
CCCTGAAACTGACCCTTACGTCACTCCTGGCAGTGTCATAAACAATCTTTCAATTAATACTGTGCGGGAA
GTTGACCACCTCAGGGACAGGAACAGTGGGTCATCCTCATCCTTGAACACCACGCTGCCTTCAACTAGTG
CCGCGTCATCCATTCGTGCCTCCAACTACAACGTTCCCCTCAGCAGTACAGCACAAAGCACTTCAGCCAG
AAATAGTGATTCCAAATTGACAGCGTCTCCTGGTTCAGTTACAAACACCTCTCTGGCTCATGAGCTGGCG
AAGGTCCCTTTGCCACCTAAAAACATCACTGCTCCGTCCCGCCCACCTCCGGGACTGACTGGTCAGAAGC
CACCCTTGTCTACGGCGGATAATTCTCCCCTTCGTATAGGTGGAGGAGCGGGAAATTCTGACGCCAGATA
TACCCCAGGTTCCAGCGCGGGTGAGAGCAGCTCAGGGAGAATAACAAATTGGCTTGTTCTAAAAAACCTT
ACACCTCAGATCGATGGCTCAACTCTGCGCACTCTGTGCATGCAGCACGGCCCGCTGATCACATTCCACC
TGAACCTCCCTCACGGAAATGCTCTGGTCCGCTACAGTTCAAAAGAAGAGGTAGTGGAGGCACAAAAGTC
TCTGCACATGTGTGTACTGGGGAACACTACTATTCTTGCTGAGTTTGCCAGTGAAGAGGAGATCAGTCGT
TTCTTTGCACAAAGCCAGTCTCTGACCCCTTCTCCCGGCTGGCAGTCTCTCGGGTCCAGCCAGAGCCGGC
TGGGCTCCCTCGACTGTTCCCACTCATTCTCCAGCCGGACCGATCTCAATCACTGGAATGGTGCTGGGCT
GTCGGGAACTAACTGTGGAGACCTTCACGGCACTTCAGCTGCTGCTACCCCGCATTATTCCACAAGCGCT
GCTGCTCCCCCAAGCAGCAGCGACCCCCGAGGAATTAGCAGCCCATCTCCCATTAACGCTTTTCTTTCTG
TTGACCACCTGGGTGGGGGTGGAGAGTCCATGTAAGCGGCCGCTTCCCTTTAGTGAGGGTTAATGCTTCG
AGCAGACATGATAAGATACATTGATGAGTTTGGACAAACCACAACTAGAATGCAGTGAAAAAAATGCTTT
ATTTGTGAAATTTGTGATGCTATTGCTTTATTTGTAACCATTATAAGCTGCAATAAACAAGTAACAACAA
TTGCATTCATTTTATGTTTCAGGTTCAGGGGGAGATGTGGGAGGTTTTTTAAAGCAAGTAAAACCTCTAC
AAATGTGGTAAAATCCGATAAGGATCGATCCGGGCTGGCGTAATAGCGAAGAGGCCCGCACCGATCGCCC
TTCCCAACAGTTGCGCAGCCTGAATGGCGAATGG
[124 nt withheld, positions 6685-6808]
C
[91 nt withheld, positions 6810-6900]
A
[49 nt withheld, positions 6902-6950]
CCTTTGACGTTGGAGTCCACGTTCTTT
[37 nt withheld, positions 6978-7014]
ACCCTATCTCGGTCTATTCTTTTGATTTATAAGGGATTTTGCCGATTTCGGCCTATTGGTTAAAAAATGA
GCTGATTTAACAAAAATTTAACGCGAATTTTAACAAAATATTAACGCTTACAATTTCCTGATGCGGTATT
TTCTCCTTACGCATCTGTGCGGTATTTCACACCGCATACGCGGATCTGCGCAGCACCATGGCCTGAAATA
ACCTCTGAAAGAGGAACTTGGTTAGGTACCTTCTGAGGCGGAAAGAACCAGCTGTGGAATGTGTGTCAGT
TAGGGTGTGGAAAGTCCCCAGGCTCCCCAGCAGGCAGAAGTATGCAAAGCATGCATCTCAATTAGTCAGC
AACCAGGTGTGGAAAGTCCCCAGGCTCCCCAGCAGGCAGAAGTATGCAAAGCATGCATCTCAATTAGTCA
GCAACCATAGTCCCGCCCCTAACTCCGCCCATCCCGCCCCTAACTCCGCCCAGTTCCGCCCATTCTCCGC
CCCATGGCTGACTAATTTTTTTTATTTATGCAGAGGCCGAGGCCGCCTCGGCCTCTGAGCTATTCCAGAA
GTAGTGAGGAGGCTTTTTTGGAGGCCTAGGCTTTTGCAAAAAGCTTGATTCTTCTGACACAACAGTCTCG
AACTTAAGGCTAGAGCCACCATGATTGAACAAGATGGATTGCACGCAGGTTCTCCGGCCGCTTGGGTGGA
GAGGCTATTCGGCTATGACTGGGCACAACAGACAATCGGCTGCTCTGATGCCGCCGTGTTCCGGCTGTCA
GCGCAGGGGCGCCCGGTTCTTTTTGTCAAGACCGACCTGTCCGGTGCCCTGAATGAACTGCAGGACGAGG
CAGCGCGGCTATCGTGGCTGGCCACGACGGGCGTTCCTTGCGCAGCTGTGCTCGACGTTGTCACTGAAGC
GGGAAGGGACTGGCTGCTATTGGGCGAAGTGCCGGGGCAGGATCTCCTGTCATCTCACCTTGCTCCTGCC
GAGAAAGTATCCATCATGGCTGATGCAATGCGGCGGCTGCATACGCTTGATCCGGCTACCTGCCCATTCG
ACCACCAAGCGAAACATCGCATCGAGCGAGCACGTACTCGGATGGAAGCCGGTCTTGTCGATCAGGATGA
TCTGGACGAAGAGCATCAGGGGCTCGCGCCAGCCGAACTGTTCGCCAGGCTCAAGGCGCGCATGCCCGAC
GGCGAGGATCTCGTCGTGACCCATGGCGATGCCTGCTTGCCGAATATCATGGTGGAAAATGGCCGCTTTT
CTGGATTCATCGACTGTGGCCGGCTGGGTGTGGCGGACCGCTATCAGGACATAGCGTTGGCTACCCGTGA
TATTGCTGAAGAGCTTGGCGGCGAATGGGCTGACCGCTTCCTCGTGCTTTACGGTATCGCCGCTCCCGAT
TCGCAGCGCATCGCCTTCTATCGCCTTCTTGACGAGTTCTTCTGAGCGGGACTCTGGGGTTCGAAATGAC
CGACCAAGCGACGCCCAACCTGCCATCACGATGGCCGCAATAAAATATCTTTATTTTCATTACATCTGTG
TGTTGGTTTTTTGTGTGAATCGATAGCGATAAGGATCCGCGTATGGTGCACTCTCAGTACAATCTGCTCT
GATGCCGCATAGTTAAGCCAGCCCCGACACCCGCCAACACCCGCTGACGCGCCCTGACGGGCTTGTCTGC
TCCCGGCATCCGCTTACAGACAAGCTGTGACCGTCTCCGGGAGCTGCATGTGTCAGAGGTTTTCACCGTC
ATCACCGAAACGCGCGAGACGAAAGGGCCTCGTGATACGCCTATTTTTATAGGTTAATGTCATGATAATA
ATGGTTTCTTAGACGTCAGGTGGCACTTTTCGGGGAAATGTGCGCGGAACCCCTATTTGTTTATTTTTCT
AAATACATTCAAATATGTATCCGCTCATGAGACAATAACCCTGATAAATGCTTCAATAATATTGAAAAAG
GAAGAGTATGAGTATTCAACATTTCCGTGTCGCCCTTATTCCCTTTTTTGCGGCATTTTGCCTTCCTGTT
TTTGCTCACCCAGAAACGCTGGTGAAAGTAAAAGATGCTGAAGATCAGTTGGGTGCACGAGTGGGTTACA
TCGAACTGGATCTCAACAGCGGTAAGATCCTTGAGAGTTTTCGCCCCGAAGAACGTTTTCCAATGATGAG
CACTTTTAAAGTTCTGCTATGTGGCGCGGTATTATCCCGTATTGACGCCGGGCAAGAGCAACTCGGTCGC
CGCATACACTATTCTCAGAATGACTTGGTTGAGTACTCACCAGTCACAGAAAAGCATCTTACGGATGGCA
TGACAGTAAGAGAATTATGCAGTGCTGCCATAACCATGAGTGATAACACTGCGGCCAACTTACTTCTGAC
AACGATCGGAGGACCGAAGGAGCTAACCGCTTTTTTGCACAACATGGGGGATCATGTAACTCGCCTTGAT
CGTTGGGAACCGGAGCTGAATGAAGCCATACCAAACGACGAGCGTGACACCACGATGCCTGTAGCAATGG
CAACAACGTTGCGCAAACTATTAACTGGCGAACTACTTACTCTAGCTTCCCGGCAACAATTAATAGACTG
GATGGAGGCGGATAAAGTTGCAGGACCACTTCTGCGCTCGGCCCTTCCGGCTGGCTGGTTTATTGCTGAT
AAATCTGGAGCCGGTGAGCGTGGGTCTCGCGGTATCATTGCAGCACTGGGGCCAGATGGTAAGCCCTCCC
GTATCGTAGTTATCTACACGACGGGGAGTCAGGCAACTATGGATGAACGAAATAGACAGATCGCTGAGAT
AGGTGCCTCACTGATTAAGCATTGGTAACTGTCAGACCAAGTTTACTCATATATACTTTAGATTGATTTA
AAACTTCATTTTTAATTTAAAAGGATCTAGGTGAAGATCCTTTTTGATAATCTCATGACCAAAATCCCTT
AACGTGAGTTTTCGTTCCACTGAGCGTCAGACCCCGTAGAAAAGATCAAAGGATCTTCTTGAGATCCTTT
TTTTCTGCGCGTAATCTGCTGCTTGCAAACAAAAAAACCACCGCTACCAGCGGTGGTTTGTTTGCCGGAT
CAAGAGCTACCAACTCTTTTTCCGAAGGTAACTGGCTTCAGCAGAGCGCAGATACCAAATACTGTTCTTC
TAGTGTAGCCGTAGTTAGGCCACCACTTCAAGAACTCTGTAGCACCGCCTACATACCTCGCTCTGCTAAT
CCTGTTACCAGTGGCTGCTGCCAGTGGCGATAAGTCGTGTCTTACCGGGTTGGACTCAAGACGATAGTTA
CCGGATAAGGCGCAGCGGTCGGGCTGAACGGGGGGTTCGTGCACACAGCCCAGCTTGGAGCGAACGACCT
ACACCGAACTGAGATACCTACAGCGTGAGCTATGAGAAAGCGCCACGCTTCCCGAAGGGAGAAAGGCGGA
CAGGTATCCGGTAAGCGGCAGGGTCGGAACAGGAGAGCGCACGAGGGAGCTTCCAGGGGGAAACGCCTGG
TATCTTTATAGTCCTGTCGGGTTTCGCCACCTCTGACTTGAGCGTCGATTTTTGTGATGCTCGTCAGGGG
GGCGGAGCCTATGGAAAAACGCCAGCAACGCGGCCTTTTTACGGTTCCTGGCCTTTTGCTGGCCTTTTGC
TCACATGGCTCGACAGATCT
